Addgene plasmid #84412: TOPO-BC18
Purpose: Encodes illumina barcodes for allele frequency sequencing (FREQ-Seq-Squared)
Depositing lab: J.J. Emerson. Depositing organization: University of California, Irvine. Publication: FREQ-Seq2: a method for precise high-throughput combinatorial quantification of allele frequencies. Zhao R, Lukacsovich T, Gaut R, Emerson JJ. G3 (Bethesda). 2023 Sep 30;13(10):jkad162. doi: 10.1093/g3journal/jkad162. PubMed 37494033.
Backbone
  Vector backbone: pCRII-TOPO
  Backbone manufacturer: Thermo Fisher Scientific
  Vector type: Barcoding plasmids
Growth in bacteria
  Bacterial resistance: Ampicillin, 100 μg/mL
  Growth temperature: 37°C
  Growth strain: DH5alpha
  Copy number: High Copy
Gene/Insert
  Gene/Insert name: BC18
  Species: Synthetic
  Insert size (bp): 86
  Promoter: SP6/T7
  Cloning method: TOPO Cloning
  Sequencing primers: 5′ T7; 3′ SP6
Terms and licenses: Academic/Nonprofit Terms; Industry Terms: Not Available to Industry
Depositor comments: This plasmid is part of the FREQ-Seq-Squared kit. See Addgene's kit collection page for more details: https://www.addgene.org/kits/
How to cite: TOPO-BC18 was a gift from J.J. Emerson (Addgene plasmid # 84412 ; http://n2t.net/addgene:84412 ; RRID:Addgene_84412)
