[The description below was written by a language model from this plasmid's Addgene catalogue record and pLannotate feature annotations shown in this document.]
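Description:
TOPO-BC18 is a small bacterial cloning plasmid (about 4.1 kb) built on the commercial pCRII-TOPO backbone and catalogued as a barcoding plasmid. It carries an 86 bp synthetic insert, BC18, introduced by TOPO cloning, which encodes an Illumina barcode for the FREQ-Seq-Squared method of allele frequency sequencing. The plasmid is one member of a kit of barcode-bearing constructs. The record does not give the internal layout of the insert or describe how the barcode is transferred into sequencing libraries, and the feature table does not annotate the insert itself. Its position can be inferred only as the unannotated interval between the flanking phage promoters.

The insert sits within the lacZα cloning region. Upstream lie a lacI fragment, a CAP binding site, the lac promoter and the lac operator, and a lacZα fragment is annotated downstream. An SP6 promoter on one side and an oppositely oriented T7 promoter on the other point inward toward the cloning site. These are listed as the promoters for the insert and also provide the standard priming sites for sequence verification, and nothing in the record suggests that the barcode is meant to be expressed.

Propagation in E. coli relies on a high-copy ColE1/pUC-type origin, and an f1 origin allows single-stranded DNA production with helper phage. Selection is recorded as ampicillin, through the β-lactamase gene. The backbone also carries a neo (kanamycin/neomycin resistance) coding sequence preceded by a Tn5 transposase fragment, a remnant of the marker's origin.
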