Features (pLannotate 1.2.2; 13 found; start..end, strand, type, name):
      2..94      +  CDS            lacI (fragment): lac repressor; lacI; The lac repressor binds to the lac operator to inhibit transcription in E. coli. This inhibition can be relieved by adding lactose or isopropyl-β-D-thiogalactopyranoside (IPTG).
    107..128     +  protein_bind   CAP binding site: CAP binding activates transcription in the presence of cAMP. E. coli catabolite activator protein
    143..173     +  promoter       lac promoter: promoter for the E. coli lac operon
    181..197     +  protein_bind   lac operator: The lac repressor binds to the lac operator to inhibit transcription in E. coli. This inhibition can be relieved by adding lactose or isopropyl-β-D-thiogalactopyranoside (IPTG). lac repressor encoded by lacI
    239..257     +  promoter       SP6 promoter: promoter for bacteriophage SP6 RNA polymerase
    493..511     -  promoter       T7 promoter: promoter for bacteriophage T7 RNA polymerase
    514..671     +  CDS            lacZα (fragment): LacZα fragment of β-galactosidase; lacZ fragment
    675..1103    +  rep_origin     f1 ori (sequence partly withheld): f1 bacteriophage origin of replication; arrow indicates direction of (+) strand synthesis
   1116..1415    +  CDS            tnpA (fragment): TN5P_ECOLX - Also known as tnp. Experimental evidence at protein level: Swiss-Prot protein existence level 1. Mediates transposition of transposon Tn5 by a 'cut and paste' mechanism. First, the monomeric transposase binds the 19 bp inverted DNA repeats flanking the transposon. Then, dimerization of the DNA- bound transposase creates a synaptic DNA complex. After nicking of the first DNA strand, excision of the transposon proceeds through a series of intermediates. The transposase then mediates the insertion of the transposon at a new site by strand transfer. The activity of the wild- type tran
   1447..2238    +  CDS            neo: KKA2_KLEPN - Also known as kan, nptII. Experimental evidence at protein level: Swiss-Prot protein existence level 1. Resistance to kanamycin, neomycin, paromomycin, ribostamycin, butirosin and gentamicin B. From Klebsiella pneumoniae.
   2242..2258    +  promoter       AmpR promoter (fragment): bla
   2259..3119    +  CDS            AmpR: β-lactamase; bla; confers resistance to ampicillin, carbenicillin, and related antibiotics
   3290..3878    +  rep_origin     ori: high-copy-number ColE1/pMB1/pBR322/pUC origin of replication
>Addgene plasmid #84412 | TOPO-BC18 | addgene full sequence | sequence record 163344 | Addgene assembled sequence
AGCGCCCAATACGCAAACCGCCTCTCCCCGCGCGTTGGCCGATTCATTAATGCAGCTGGCACGACAGGTT
TCCCGACTGGAAAGCGGGCAGTGAGCGCAACGCAATTAATGTGAGTTAGCTCACTCATTAGGCACCCCAG
GCTTTACACTTTATGCTTCCGGCTCGTATGTTGTGTGGAATTGTGAGCGGATAACAATTTCACACAGGAA
ACAGCTATGACCATGATTACGCCAAGCTATTTAGGTGACACTATAGAATACTCAAGCTATGCATCAAGCT
TGGTACCGAGCTCGGATCCACTAGTAACGGCCGCCAGTGTGCTGGAATTCGCCCTTGTAAGCAGTGGGTT
CTCTAGGCTATCAGATCGGAAGAGCGGTTCAGCAGGAATGCCGAGACCGATCTCGTATGCCGTCTTCTGC
TTAAGGGCGAATTCTGCAGATATCCATCACACTGGCGGCCGCTCGAGCATGCATCTAGAGGGCCCAATTC
GCCCTATAGTGAGTCGTATTACAATTCACTGGCCGTCGTTTTACAACGTCGTGACTGGGAAAACCCTGGC
GTTACCCAACTTAATCGCCTTGCAGCACATCCCCCTTTCGCCAGCTGGCGTAATAGCGAAGAGGCCCGCA
CCGATCGCCCTTCCCAACAGTTGCGCAGCCTGAATGGCGAATGG
[124 nt withheld, positions 675-798]
C
[91 nt withheld, positions 800-890]
A
[49 nt withheld, positions 892-940]
CCTTTGACGTTGGAGTCCACGTTCTTT
[37 nt withheld, positions 968-1004]
ACCCTATCTCGGTCTATTCTTTTGATTTATAAGGGATTTTGCCGATTTCGGCCTATTGGTTAAAAAATGA
GCTGATTTAACAAAAATTTAACGCGAATTTTAACAAAATTCAGGGCGCAAGGGCTGCTAAAGGAAGCGGA
ACACGTAGAAAGCCAGTCCGCAGAAACGGTGCTGACCCCGGATGAATGTCAGCTACTGGGCTATCTGGAC
AAGGGAAAACGCAAGCGCAAAGAGAAAGCAGGTAGCTTGCAGTGGGCTTACATGGCGATAGCTAGACTGG
GCGGTTTTATGGACAGCAAGCGAACCGGAATTGCCAGCTGGGGCGCCCTCTGGTAAGGTTGGGAAGCCCT
GCAAAGTAAACTGGATGGCTTTCTTGCCGCCAAGGATCTGATGGCGCAGGGGATCAAGATCTGATCAAGA
GACAGGATGAGGATCGTTTCGCATGATTGAACAAGATGGATTGCACGCAGGTTCTCCGGCCGCTTGGGTG
GAGAGGCTATTCGGCTATGACTGGGCACAACAGACAATCGGCTGCTCTGATGCCGCCGTGTTCCGGCTGT
CAGCGCAGGGGCGCCCGGTTCTTTTTGTCAAGACCGACCTGTCCGGTGCCCTGAATGAACTGCAGGACGA
GGCAGCGCGGCTATCGTGGCTGGCCACGACGGGCGTTCCTTGCGCAGCTGTGCTCGACGTTGTCACTGAA
GCGGGAAGGGACTGGCTGCTATTGGGCGAAGTGCCGGGGCAGGATCTCCTGTCATCCCACCTTGCTCCTG
CCGAGAAAGTATCCATCATGGCTGATGCAATGCGGCGGCTGCATACGCTTGATCCGGCTACCTGCCCATT
CGACCACCAAGCGAAACATCGCATCGAGCGAGCACGTACTCGGATGGAAGCCGGTCTTGTCGATCAGGAT
GATCTGGACGAAGAGCATCAGGGGCTCGCGCCAGCCGAACTGTTCGCCAGGCTCAAGGCGCGCATGCCCG
ACGGCGAGGATCTCGTCGTGACCCATGGCGATGCCTGCTTGCCGAATATCATGGTGGAAAATGGCCGCTT
TTCTGGATTCATCGACTGTGGCCGGCTGGGTGTGGCGGACCGCTATCAGGACATAGCGTTGGCTACCCGT
GATATTGCTGAAGAGCTTGGCGGCGAATGGGCTGACCGCTTCCTCGTGCTTTACGGTATCGCCGCTCCCG
ATTCGCAGCGCATCGCCTTCTATCGCCTTCTTGACGAGTTCTTCTGAATTGAAAAAGGAAGAGTATGAGT
ATTCAACATTTCCGTGTCGCCCTTATTCCCTTTTTTGCGGCATTTTGCCTTCCTGTTTTTGCTCACCCAG
AAACGCTGGTGAAAGTAAAAGATGCTGAAGATCAGTTGGGTGCACGAGTGGGTTACATCGAACTGGATCT
CAACAGCGGTAAGATCCTTGAGAGTTTTCGCCCCGAAGAACGTTTTCCAATGATGAGCACTTTTAAAGTT
CTGCTATGTGGCGCGGTATTATCCCGTATTGACGCCGGGCAAGAGCAACTCGGTCGCCGCATACACTATT
CTCAGAATGACTTGGTTGAGTACTCACCAGTCACAGAAAAGCATCTTACGGATGGCATGACAGTAAGAGA
ATTATGCAGTGCTGCCATAACCATGAGTGATAACACTGCGGCCAACTTACTTCTGACAACGATCGGAGGA
CCGAAGGAGCTAACCGCTTTTTTGCACAACATGGGGGATCATGTAACTCGCCTTGATCGTTGGGAACCGG
AGCTGAATGAAGCCATACCAAACGACGAGCGTGACACCACGATGCCTGTAGCAATGGCAACAACGTTGCG
CAAACTATTAACTGGCGAACTACTTACTCTAGCTTCCCGGCAACAATTAATAGACTGGATGGAGGCGGAT
AAAGTTGCAGGACCACTTCTGCGCTCGGCCCTTCCGGCTGGCTGGTTTATTGCTGATAAATCTGGAGCCG
GTGAGCGTGGGTCTCGCGGTATCATTGCAGCACTGGGGCCAGATGGTAAGCCCTCCCGTATCGTAGTTAT
CTACACGACGGGGAGTCAGGCAACTATGGATGAACGAAATAGACAGATCGCTGAGATAGGTGCCTCACTG
ATTAAGCATTGGTAACTGTCAGACCAAGTTTACTCATATATACTTTAGATTGATTTAAAACTTCATTTTT
AATTTAAAAGGATCTAGGTGAAGATCCTTTTTGATAATCTCATGACCAAAATCCCTTAACGTGAGTTTTC
GTTCCACTGAGCGTCAGACCCCGTAGAAAAGATCAAAGGATCTTCTTGAGATCCTTTTTTTCTGCGCGTA
ATCTGCTGCTTGCAAACAAAAAAACCACCGCTACCAGCGGTGGTTTGTTTGCCGGATCAAGAGCTACCAA
CTCTTTTTCCGAAGGTAACTGGCTTCAGCAGAGCGCAGATACCAAATACTGTTCTTCTAGTGTAGCCGTA
GTTAGGCCACCACTTCAAGAACTCTGTAGCACCGCCTACATACCTCGCTCTGCTAATCCTGTTACCAGTG
GCTGCTGCCAGTGGCGATAAGTCGTGTCTTACCGGGTTGGACTCAAGACGATAGTTACCGGATAAGGCGC
AGCGGTCGGGCTGAACGGGGGGTTCGTGCACACAGCCCAGCTTGGAGCGAACGACCTACACCGAACTGAG
ATACCTACAGCGTGAGCTATGAGAAAGCGCCACGCTTCCCGAAGGGAGAAAGGCGGACAGGTATCCGGTA
AGCGGCAGGGTCGGAACAGGAGAGCGCACGAGGGAGCTTCCAGGGGGAAACGCCTGGTATCTTTATAGTC
CTGTCGGGTTTCGCCACCTCTGACTTGAGCGTCGATTTTTGTGATGCTCGTCAGGGGGGCGGAGCCTATG
GAAAAACGCCAGCAACGCGGCCTTTTTACGGTTCCTGGCCTTTTGCTGGCCTTTTGCTCACATGTTCTTT
CCTGCGTTATCCCCTGATTCTGTGGATAACCGTATTACCGCCTTTGAGTGAGCTGATACCGCTCGCCGCA
GCCGAACGACCGAGCGCAGCGAGTCAGTGAGCGAGGAAGCGGAAG
