>Addgene plasmid #84412 | TOPO-BC18 | depositor partial sequence | sequence record 161018 | Primer and barcode sequence
GTAAGCAGTGGGTTCTCTAGGCTATCAGATCGGAAGAGCGGTTC
