>Addgene plasmid #84412 | TOPO-BC18 | addgene partial sequence | sequence record 163343 | F1ori-R 5'-AGGGAAGAAAGCGAAAGGAG-3'
[67 nt withheld, positions 1-67]
CCATTCGCCATTCAGGCTGCGCAACTGTTGGGAAGGGCGATCGGTGCGGGCCTCTTCGCTATTACGCCAG
CTGGCGAAAGGGGGATGTGCTGCAAGGCGATTAAGTTGGGTAACGCCAGGGTTTTCCCAGTCACGACGTT
GTAAAACGACGGCCAGTGAATTGTAATACGACTCACTATAGGGCGAATTGGGCCCTCTAGATGCATGCTC
GAGCGGCCGCCAGTGTGATGGATATCTGCAGAATTCGCCCTTAAGCAGAAGACGGCATACGAGATCGGTC
TCGGCATTCCTGCTGAACCGCTCTTCCGATCTGATAGCCTAGAGAACCCACTGCTTACAAGGGCGAATTC
CAGCACACTGGCGGCCGTTACTAGTGGATCCGAGCTCGGTACCAAGCTTGATGCATAGCTTGAGTATTCT
ATAGTGTCACCTAAATAGCTTGGCGTAATCATGGTCATAGCTGTTTCCTGTGTGAAATTGTTATCCGCTC
ACAATTCCACACAACATACGAGCCGGAAGCATAAAGTGTAAAGCCTGGGGTGCCTAATGAGTGAGCTAAC
TCACATTAATTGCGTTGCGCTCACTGCCCGCTTTCCAGTCGGGAAACCTGTCGTGCCAGCTGCATTAATG
AATCGGCCAACGCGCGGGGAGAGGCGGTTTGCGTATTGGGCGCTCTTCCGCTTCCTCGCTCACTGACTCG
CTGCGCTCGGTCGTTCGGCTGCGGCGAGCGGTATCAGCTCACTCAAAGGCGGTAATACGGT
